>Addgene plasmid #234772 | lentiCRISPR v2-sgPlscr3-2# | addgene full sequence | sequence record 466835 | Addgene NGS Result
AAGCCTCCTACTATCATTATGAATAATTTTATATACCACAGCCAATTTGTTATGTTAAACCAATTCCACA
AACTTGCCCATTTATCTAATTCCAATAATTCTTGTTCATTCTTTTCTTGCTGGTTTTGCGATTCTTCAAT
TAAGGAGTGTATTAAGCTTGTGTAATTGTTAATTTCTCTGTCCCACTCCATCCAGGTCGTGTGATTCCAA
ATCTGTTCCAGAGATTTATTACTCCAACTAGCATTCCAAGGCACAGCAGTGGTGCAAATGAGTTTTCCAG
AGCAACCCCAAATCCCCAGGAGCTGTTGATCCTTTAGGTATCTTTCCACAGCCAGGATTCTTGCCTGGAG
CTGCTTGATGCCCCAGACTGTGAGTTGCAACAGATGCTGTTGCGCCTCAATAGCCCTCAGCAAATTGTTC
TGCTGCTGCACTATACCAGACAATAATTGTCTGGCCTGTACCGTCAGCGTCATTGACGCTGCGCCCATAG
TGCTTCCTGCTGCTCCCAAGAACCCAAGGAACAAAGCTCCTATTCCCACTGCTCTTTTTTCTCTCTGCAC
CACTCTTCTCTTTGCCTTGGTGGGTGCTACTCCTAATGGTTCAATTTTTACTACTTTATATTTATATAAT
TCACTTCTCCAATTGTCCCTCATATCTCCTCCTCCAGGTCTGAAGATCAGCGGCCGCTTGCTGTGCGGTG
GTCTTACTTTTGTTTTGCTCTTCCTCTATCTTGTCTAAAGCTTCCTTGGTGTCTTTTATCTCTATCCTTT
GATGCACACAATAGAGGGTTGCTACTGTATTATATAATGATCTAAGTTCTTCTGATCCTGTCTGAAGGGA
TGGTTGTAGCTGTCCCAGTATTTGTCTACAGCCTTCTGATGTTTCTAACAGGCCAGGATTAACTGCGAAT
CGTTCTAGCTCCCTGCTTGCCCATACTATATGTTTTAATTTATATTTTTTCTTTCCCCCTGGCCTTAACC
GAATTTTTTCCCATCGCGATCTAATTCTCCCCCGCTTAATACTGACGCTCTCGCACCCATCTCTCTCCTT
CTAGCCTCCGCTAGTCAAAATTTTTGGCGTACTCACCAGTCGCCGCCCCTCGCCTCTTGCCGTGCGCGCT
TCAGCAAGCCGAGTCCTGCGTCGAGAGAGCTCCTCTGGTTTCCCTTTCGCTTTCAAGTCCCTGTTCGGGC
GCCACTGCTAGAGATTTTCCACACTGACTAAAAGGGTCTGAGGGATCTCTAGTTACCAGAGTCACACAAC
AGACGGGCACACACTACTTGAAGCACTCAAGGCAAGCTTTATTGAGGCTTAAGCAGTGGGTTCCCTAGTT
AGCCAGAGAGCTCCCAGGCTCAGATCTGGTCTAACCAGAGAGACCCAGTACAGGCAAAACGCGCTGCTTA
TATAGACCTCCCACCGTACACGCCTACCGCCCATTTGCGTCAATGGGGCGGAGTTGTTACGACATTTTGG
AAAGTCCCGTTGATTTTGGTGCCAAAACAAACTCCCATTGACGTCAATGGGGTGGAGACTTGGAAATCCC
CGTGAGTCAAACCGCTATCCACGCCCATTGATGTACTGCCAAAACCGCATCACCATGGTAATAGCGATGA
CTAATACGTAGATGTACTGCCAAGTAGGAAAGTCCCATAAGGTCATGTACTGGGCATAATGCCAGGCGGG
CCATTTACCGTCATTGACGTCAATAGGGGGCGTACTTGGCATATGATACACTTGATGTACTGCCAAGTGG
GCAGTTTACCGTAAATACTCCACCCATTGACGTCAATGGAAAGTCCCTATTGGCGTTACTATGGGAACAT
ACGTCATTATTGACGTCAATGGGCGGGGGTCGTTGGGCGGTCAGCCAGGCGGGCCATTTACCGTAAGTTA
TGTAACGCGGAACTCCATATATGGGCTATGAACTAATGACCCCGTAATTGATTACTATTAATAACTAGTC
AATAATCAATGTCAACGCGTATATCTGGCCCGTACATCGCGAAGCAGCGCAAAACGCCTAACCCTAAGCA
GATTCTTCATGCAATTGTCGGTCAAGCCTTGCCTTGTTGTAGCTTAAATTTTGCTCGCGCACTACTCAGC
GACCTCCAACACACAAGCAGGGAGCAGATACTGGCTTAACTATGCGGCATCAGAGCAGATTGTACTGAGA
GTGCACCATAGGGGATCGGGAGATCTCCCGATCCGTCGACGTCAGGTGGCACTTTTCGGGGAAATGTGCG
CGGAACCCCTATTTGTTTATTTTTCTAAATACATTCAAATATGTATCCGCTCATGAGACAATAACCCTGA
TAAATGCTTCAATAATATTGAAAAAGGAAGAGTATGAGTATTCAACATTTCCGTGTCGCCCTTATTCCCT
TTTTTGCGGCATTTTGCCTTCCTGTTTTTGCTCACCCAGAAACGCTGGTGAAAGTAAAAGATGCTGAAGA
TCAGTTGGGTGCACGAGTGGGTTACATCGAACTGGATCTCAACAGCGGTAAGATCCTTGAGAGTTTTCGC
CCCGAAGAACGTTTTCCAATGATGAGCACTTTTAAAGTTCTGCTATGTGGCGCGGTATTATCCCGTATTG
ACGCCGGGCAAGAGCAACTCGGTCGCCGCATACACTATTCTCAGAATGACTTGGTTGAGTACTCACCAGT
CACAGAAAAGCATCTTACGGATGGCATGACAGTAAGAGAATTATGCAGTGCTGCCATAACCATGAGTGAT
AACACTGCGGCCAACTTACTTCTGACAACGATCGGAGGACCGAAGGAGCTAACCGCTTTTTTGCACAACA
TGGGGGATCATGTAACTCGCCTTGATCGTTGGGAACCGGAGCTGAATGAAGCCATACCAAACGACGAGCG
TGACACCACGATGCCTGTAGCAATGGCAACAACGTTGCGCAAACTATTAACTGGCGAACTACTTACTCTA
GCTTCCCGGCAACAATTAATAGACTGGATGGAGGCGGATAAAGTTGCAGGACCACTTCTGCGCTCGGCCC
TTCCGGCTGGCTGGTTTATTGCTGATAAATCTGGAGCCGGTGAGCGTGGGTCTCGCGGTATCATTGCAGC
ACTGGGGCCAGATGGTAAGCCCTCCCGTATCGTAGTTATCTACACGACGGGGAGTCAGGCAACTATGGAT
GAACGAAATAGACAGATCGCTGAGATAGGTGCCTCACTGATTAAGCATTGGTAACTGTCAGACCAAGTTT
ACTCATATATACTTTAGATTGATTTAAAACTTCATTTTTAATTTAAAAGGATCTAGGTGAAGATCCTTTT
TGATAATCTCATGACCAAAATCCCTTAACGTGAGTTTTCGTTCCACTGAGCGTCAGACCCCGTAGAAAAG
ATCAAAGGATCTTCTTGAGATCCTTTTTTTCTGCGCGTAATCTGCTGCTTGCAAACAAAAAAACCACCGC
TACCAGCGGTGGTTTGTTTGCCGGATCAAGAGCTACCAACTCTTTTTCCGAAGGTAACTGGCTTCAGCAG
AGCGCAGATACCAAATACTGTTCTTCTAGTGTAGCCGTAGTTAGGCCACCACTTCAAGAACTCTGTAGCA
CCGCCTACATACCTCGCTCTGCTAATCCTGTTACCAGTGGCTGCTGCCAGTGGCGATAAGTCGTGTCTTA
CCGGGTTGGACTCAAGACGATAGTTACCGGATAAGGCGCAGCGGTCGGGCTGAACGGGGGGTTCGTGCAC
ACAGCCCAGCTTGGAGCGAACGACCTACACCGAACTGAGATACCTACAGCGTGAGCTATGAGAAAGCGCC
ACGCTTCCCGAAGGGAGAAAGGCGGACAGGTATCCGGTAAGCGGCAGGGTCGGAACAGGAGAGCGCACGA
GGGAGCTTCCAGGGGGAAACGCCTGGTATCTTTATAGTCCTGTCGGGTTTCGCCACCTCTGACTTGAGCG
TCGATTTTTGTGATGCTCGTCAGGGGGGCGGAGCCTATGGAAAAACGCCAGCAACGCGGCCTTTTTACGG
TTCCTGGCCTTTTGCTGGCCTTTTGCTCACATGTTCTTTCCTGCGTTATCCCCTGATTCTGTGGATAACC
GTATTACCGCCTTTGAGTGAGCTGATACCGCTCGCCGCAGCCGAACGACCGAGCGCAGCGAGTCAGTGAG
CGAGGAAGCGGAAGAGCGCCCAATACGCAAACCGCCTCTCCCCGCGCGTTGGCCGATTCATTAATGCAGC
TGGCACGACAGGTTTCCCGACTGGAAAGCGGGCAGTGAGCGCAACGCAATTAATGTGAGTTAGCTCACTC
ATTAGGCACCCCAGGCTTTACACTTTATGCTTCCGGCTCGTATGTTGTGTGGAATTGTGAGCGGATAACA
ATTTCACACAGGAAACAGCTATGACCATGATTACGCCAAGCTCTAGCTAGAGGTCGACGGTATACAGACA
TGATAAGATACATTGATGAGTTTGGACAAACCACAACTAGAATGCAGTGAAAAAAATGCTTTATTTGTGA
AATTTGTGATGCTATTGCTTTATTTGTAACCATTATAAGCTGCAATAAACAAGTTGGGGTGGGCGAAGAA
CTCCAGCATGAGATCCCCGCGCTGGAGGATCATCCAGCCGGCGTCCCGGAAAACGATTCCGAAGCCCAAC
CTTTCATAGAAGGCGGCGGTGGAATCGAAATCTCGTAGCACGTGTCAGTCCTGCTCCTCGGCCACGAAGT
GCACGCAGTTGCCGGCCGGGTCGCGCAGGGCGAACTCCCGCCCCCACGGCTGCTCGCCGATCTCGGTCAT
GGCCGGCCCGGAGGCGTCCCGGAAGTTCGTGGACACGACCTCCGACCACTCGGCGTACAGCTCGTCCAGG
CCGCGCACCCACACCCAGGCCAGGGTGTTGTCCGGCACCACCTGGTCCTGGACCGCGCTGATGAACAGGG
TCACGTCGTCCCGGACCACACCGGCGAAGTCGTCCTCCACGAAGTCCCGGGAGAACCCGAGCCGGTCGGT
CCAGAACTCGACCGCTCCGGCGACGTCGCGCGCGGTGAGCACCGGAACGGCACTGGTCAACTTGGCCATG
GTTTAGTTCCTCACCTTGTCGTATTATACTATGCCGATATACTATGCCGATGATTAATTGTCAACACGTG
CTGATCAGATCCGAAAATGGATATACAAGCTCCCGGGAGCTTTTTGCAAAAGCCTAGGCCTCCAAAAAAG
CCTCCTCACTACTTCTGGAATAGCTCAGAGGCAGAGGCGGCCTCGGCCTCTGCATAAATAAAAAAAATTA
GTCAGCCATGGGGCGGAGAATGGGCGGAACTGGGCGGAGTTAGGGGCGGGATGGGCGGAGTTAGGGGCGG
GACTATGGTTGCTGACTAATTGAGATGCATGCTTTGCATACTTCTGCCTGCTGGGGAGCCTGGGGACTTT
CCACACCTGGTTGCTGACTAATTGAGATGCATGCTTTGCATACTTCTGCCTGCTGGGGAGCCTGGGGACT
TTCCACACCCTAACTGACACACATTCCACAGAATTAATTCGCGTTAAATTTTTGTTAAATCAGCTCATTT
TTTAACCAATAGGCCGAAATCGGCAAAATCCCTTATAAATCAAAAGAATAGACCGAGATAGGGT
[37 nt withheld, positions 5595-5631]
AAAGAACGTGGACTCCAACGTCAAAGG
[49 nt withheld, positions 5659-5707]
T
[91 nt withheld, positions 5709-5799]
G
[124 nt withheld, positions 5801-5924]
GGGGATACCCCCTAGAGCCCCAGCTGGTTCTTTCCGCCTCAGAAGCCATAGAGCCCACCGCATCCCCAGC
ATGCCTGCTATTGTCTTCCCAATCCTCCCCCTTGCTGTCCTGCCCCACCCCACCCCCCAGAATAGAATGA
CACCTACTCAGACAATGCGATGCAATTTCCTCATTTTATTAGGAAAGGACAGTGGGAGTGGCACCTTCCA
GGGTCAAGGAAGGCACGGGGGAGGGGCAAACAACAGATGGCTGGCAACTAGAAGGCACAGTCGAGGCTGA
TCAGCGGGTTTAAACGGGCCCTGCTAGAGATTTTCCACACTGACTAAAAGGGTCTGAGGGATCTCTAGTT
ACCAGAGTCACACAACAGACGGGCACACACTACTTGAAGCACTCAAGGCAAGCTTTATTGAGGCTTAAGC
AGTGGGTTCCCTAGTTAGCCAGAGAGCTCCCAGGCTCAGATCTGGTCTAACCAGAGAGACCCAGTACAAG
CAAAAAGCAGATCTTGTCTTCGTTGGGAGTGAATTAGCCCTTCCAGTCCCCCCTTTTCTTTTAAAAAGTG
GCTAAGATCTACAGCTGCCTTGTAAGTCATTGGTCTTAAAGTCGACGCGGGGAGGCGGCCCAAAGGGAGA
TCCGACTCGTCTGAGGGCGAAGGCGAAGACGCGGAAGAGGCCGCAGAGCCGGCAGCAGGCCGCGGGAAGG
AAGGTCCGCTGGATTGAGGGCCGAAGGGACGTAGCAGAAGGACGTCCCGCGCAGAATCCAGGTGGCAACA
CAGGCGAGCAGCCAAGGAAAGGACGATGATTTCCCCGACAACACCACGGAATTGTCAGTGCCCAACAGCC
GAGCCCCTGTCCAGCAGCGGGCAAGGCAGGCGGCGATGAGTTCCGCCGTGGCAATAGGGAGGGGGAAAGC
GAAAGTCCCGGAAAGGAGCTGACAGGTGGTGGCAATGCCCCAACCAGTGGGGGTTGCGTCAGCAAACACA
GTGCACACCACGCCACGTTGCCTGACAACGGGCCACAACTCCTCATAAAGAGACAGCAACCAGGATTTAT
ACAAGGAGGAGAAAATGAAAGCCATACGGGAAGCAATAGCATGATACAAAGGCATTAAAGCAGCGTATCC
ACATAGCGTAAAAGGAGCAACATAGTTAAGAATACCAGTCAATCTTTCACAAATTTTGTAATCCAGAGGT
TGATTACCGATAAGCTTGATATCGAATTCTTAGCCCTCCCACACATAACCAGAGGGCAGCAATTCACGAA
TCCCAACTGCCGTCGGCTGTCCATCACTGTCCTTCACTATGGCTTTGATCCCAGGATGCAGATCGAGAAG
CACCTGTCGGCACCGTCCGCAGGGGCTCAAGATGCCCCTGTTCTCATTTCCGATCGCGACGATACAAGTC
AGGTTGCCAGCTGCCGCAGCAGCAGCAGTGCCCAGCACCACGAGTTCTGCACAAGGTCCCCCAGTAAAAT
GATATACATTGACACCAGTGAAGATGCGGCCGTCGCTAGAGAGAGCTGCGCTGGCGACGCTGTAGTCTTC
AGAGATGGGGATGCTGTTGATTGTAGCCGTTGCTCTTTCAATGAGGGTGGATTCTTCTTGAGACAAAGGC
TTGGCCATCGGTCCAGGATTCTCTTCGACATCTCCGGCTTGTTTCAGCAGAGAGAAGTTTGTTGCGCCGG
ATCCCTTATCGTCATCGTCTTTGTAATCTTTCTTCTTCTTAGCCTGTCCAGCCTTCTTTGTGGCGGCAGG
TCGCTTGTCGCCTCCCAGCTGAGACAGGTCGATCCGTGTCTCGTACAGGCCGGTGATGCTCTGGTGGATC
AGGGTGGCGTCCAGCACCTCTTTGGTGCTGGTGTACCTCTTCCGGTCGATGGTGGTGTCAAAGTACTTGA
AGGCGGCAGGGGCTCCCAGATTGGTCAGGGTAAACAGGTGGATGATATTCTCGGCCTGCTCTCTGATGGG
CTTATCCCGGTGCTTGTTGTAGGCGGACAGCACTTTGTCCAGATTAGCGTCGGCCAGGATCACTCTCTTG
GAGAACTCGCTGATCTGCTCGATGATCTCGTCCAGGTAGTGCTTGTGCTGTTCCACAAACAGCTGTTTCT
GCTCATTATCCTCGGGGGAGCCCTTCAGCTTCTCATAGTGGCTGGCCAGGTACAGGAAGTTCACATATTT
GGAGGGCAGGGCCAGTTCGTTTCCCTTCTGCAGTTCGCCGGCAGAGGCCAGCATTCTCTTCCGGCCGTTT
TCCAGCTCGAACAGGGAGTACTTAGGCAGCTTGATGATCAGGTCCTTTTTCACTTCTTTGTAGCCCTTGG
CTTCCAGAAAGTCGATGGGATTCTTCTCGAAGCTGCTTCTTTCCATGATGGTGATCCCCAGCAGCTCTTT
CACACTCTTCAGTTTCTTGGACTTGCCCTTTTCCACTTTGGCCACCACCAGCACAGAATAGGCCACGGTG
GGGCTGTCGAAGCCGCCGTACTTCTTAGGGTCCCAGTCCTTCTTTCTGGCGATCAGCTTATCGCTGTTCC
TCTTGGGCAGGATAGACTCTTTGCTGAAGCCGCCTGTCTGCACCTCGGTCTTTTTCACGATATTCACTTG
GGGCATGCTCAGCACTTTCCGCACGGTGGCAAAATCCCGGCCCTTATCCCACACGATCTCCCCGGTTTCG
CCGTTTGTCTCGATCAGAGGCCGCTTCCGGATCTCGCCGTTGGCCAGGGTAATCTCGGTCTTGAAAAAGT
TCATGATGTTGCTGTAGAAGAAGTACTTGGCGGTAGCCTTGCCGATTTCCTGCTCGCTCTTGGCGATCAT
CTTCCGCACGTCGTACACCTTGTAGTCGCCGTACACGAACTCGCTTTCCAGCTTAGGGTACTTTTTGATC
AGGGCGGTTCCCACGACGGCGTTCAGGTAGGCGTCGTGGGCGTGGTGGTAGTTGTTGATCTCGCGCACTT
TGTAAAACTGGAAATCCTTCCGGAAATCGGACACCAGCTTGGACTTCAGGGTGATCACTTTCACTTCCCG
GATCAGCTTGTCATTCTCGTCGTACTTAGTGTTCATCCGGGAGTCCAGGATCTGTGCCACGTGCTTTGTG
ATCTGCCGGGTTTCCACCAGCTGTCTCTTGATGAAGCCGGCCTTATCCAGTTCGCTCAGGCCGCCTCTCT
CGGCCTTGGTCAGATTGTCGAACTTTCTCTGGGTAATCAGCTTGGCGTTCAGCAGCTGCCGCCAGTAGTT
CTTCATCTTCTTCACGACCTCTTCGGAGGGCACGTTGTCGCTCTTGCCCCGGTTCTTGTCGCTTCTGGTC
AGCACCTTGTTGTCGATGGAGTCGTCCTTCAGAAAGCTCTGAGGCACGATATGGTCCACATCGTAGTCGG
ACAGCCGGTTGATGTCCAGTTCCTGGTCCACGTACATATCCCGCCCATTCTGCAGGTAGTACAGGTACAG
CTTCTCGTTCTGCAGCTGGGTGTTTTCCACGGGGTGTTCTTTCAGGATCTGGCTGCCCAGCTCTTTGATG
CCCTCTTCGATCCGCTTCATTCTCTCGCGGCTGTTCTTCTGTCCCTTCTGGGTGGTCTGGTTCTCTCTGG
CCATTTCGATCACGATGTTCTCGGGCTTGTGCCGGCCCATCACTTTCACGAGCTCGTCCACCACCTTCAC
TGTCTGCAGGATGCCCTTCTTAATGGCGGGGCTGCCGGCCAGATTGGCAATGTGCTCGTGCAGGCTATCG
CCCTGGCCGGACACCTGGGCTTTCTGGATGTCCTCTTTAAAGGTCAGGCTGTCGTCGTGGATCAGCTGCA
TGAAGTTTCTGTTGGCGAAGCCGTCGGACTTCAGGAAATCCAGGATTGTCTTGCCGGACTGCTTGTCCCG
GATGCCGTTGATCAGCTTCCGGCTCAGCCTGCCCCAGCCGGTGTATCTCCGCCGCTTCAGCTGCTTCATC
ACTTTGTCGTCGAACAGGTGGGCATAGGTTTTCAGCCGTTCCTCGATCATCTCTCTGTCCTCAAACAGTG
TCAGGGTCAGCACGATATCTTCCAGAATGTCCTCGTTTTCCTCATTGTCCAGGAAGTCCTTGTCCTTGAT
AATTTTCAGCAGATCGTGGTATGTGCCCAGGGAGGCGTTGAACCGATCTTCCACGCCGGAGATTTCCACG
GAGTCGAAGCACTCGATTTTCTTGAAGTAGTCCTCTTTCAGCTGCTTCACGGTCACTTTCCGGTTGGTCT
TGAACAGCAGGTCCACGATGGCCTTTTTCTGCTCGCCGCTCAGGAAGGCGGGCTTTCTCATTCCCTCGGT
CACGTATTTCACTTTGGTCAGCTCGTTATACACGGTGAAGTACTCGTACAGCAGGCTGTGCTTGGGCAGC
ACCTTCTCGTTGGGCAGGTTCTTATCGAAGTTGGTCATCCGCTCGATGAAGCTCTGGGCGGAAGCGCCCT
TGTCCACCACTTCCTCGAAGTTCCAGGGGGTGATGGTTTCCTCGCTCTTTCTGGTCATCCAGGCGAATCT
GCTGTTTCCCCTGGCCAGAGGGCCCACGTAGTAGGGGATGCGGAAGGTCAGGATCTTCTCGATCTTTTCC
CGGTTGTCCTTCAGGAATGGGTAAAAATCTTCCTGCCGCCGCAGAATGGCGTGCAGCTCTCCCAGGTGGA
TCTGGTGGGGGATGCTGCCGTTGTCGAAGGTCCGCTGCTTCCGCAGCAGGTCCTCTCTGTTCAGCTTCAC
GAGCAGTTCCTCGGTGCCGTCCATCTTTTCCAGGATGGGCTTGATGAACTTGTAGAACTCTTCCTGGCTG
GCTCCGCCGTCAATGTAGCCGGCGTAGCCGTTCTTGCTCTGGTCGAAGAAAATCTCTTTGTACTTCTCAG
GCAGCTGCTGCCGCACGAGAGCTTTCAGCAGGGTCAGGTCCTGGTGGTGCTCGTCGTATCTCTTGATCAT
AGAGGCGCTCAGGGGGGCCTTGGTGATCTCGGTGTTCACTCTCAGGATGTCGCTCAGCAGGATGGCGTCG
GACAGGTTCTTGGCGGCCAGAAACAGGTCGGCGTACTGGTCGCCGATCTGGGCCAGCAGGTTGTCCAGGT
CGTCGTCGTAGGTGTCCTTGCTCAGCTGCAGTTTGGCATCCTCGGCCAGGTCGAAGTTGCTCTTGAAGTT
GGGGGTCAGGCCCAGGCTCAGGGCAATCAGGTTTCCGAACAGGCCATTCTTCTTCTCGCCGGGCAGCTGG
GCGATCAGATTTTCCAGCCGTCTGCTCTTGCTCAGTCTGGCAGACAGGATGGCCTTGGCGTCCACGCCGC
TGGCGTTGATGGGGTTTTCCTCGAACAGCTGGTTGTAGGTCTGCACCAGCTGGATGAACAGCTTGTCCAC
GTCGCTGTTGTCGGGGTTCAGGTCGCCCTCGATCAGGAAGTGGCCCCGGAACTTGATCATGTGGGCCAGG
GCCAGATAGATCAGCCGCAGGTCGGCCTTGTCGGTGCTGTCCACCAGTTTCTTTCTCAGGTGGTAGATGG
TGGGGTACTTCTCGTGGTAGGCCACCTCGTCCACGATGTTGCCGAAGATGGGGTGCCGCTCGTGCTTCTT
ATCCTCTTCCACCAGGAAGGACTCTTCCAGTCTGTGGAAGAAGCTGTCGTCCACCTTGGCCATCTCGTTG
CTGAAGATCTCTTGCAGATAGCAGATCCGGTTCTTCCGTCTGGTGTATCTTCTTCTGGCGGTTCTCTTCA
GCCGGGTGGCCTCGGCTGTTTCGCCGCTGTCGAACAGCAGGGCTCCGATCAGGTTCTTCTTGATGCTGTG
CCGGTCGGTGTTGCCCAGCACCTTGAATTTCTTGCTGGGCACCTTGTACTCGTCGGTGATCACGGCCCAG
CCCACAGAGTTGGTGCCGATGTCCAGGCCGATGCTGTACTTCTTGTCCATGGTGGCAGCGCTCTAGAACC
GGTCCTGTGTTCTGGCGGCAAACCCGTTGCGAAAAAGAACGTTCACGGCGACTACTGCACTTATATACGG
TTCTCCCCCACCCTCGGGAAAAAGGCGGAGCCAGTACACGACATCACTTTCCCAGTTTACCCCGCGCCAC
CTTCTCTAGGCACCGGATCAATTGCCGACCCCTCCCCCCAACTTCTCGGGGACTGTGGGCGATGTGCGCT
CTGCCCACTGACGGGCACCGGAGCCAATTCCCACTCCTTTCAAGACCTAGCTAGCGAATTCAAAAAAGCA
CCGACTCGGTGCCACTTTTTCAAGTTGATAACGGACTAGCCTTATTTTAACTTGCTATTTCTAGCTCTAA
AACTTTCGAATCCGCCTAGCGGACGGTGTTTCGTCCTTTCCACAAGATATATAAAGCCAAGAAATCGAAA
TACTTTCAAGTTACGGTAAGCATATGATAGTCCATTTTAAAACATAATTTTAAAACTGCAAACTACCCAA
GAAATTATTACTTTCTACGTCACGTATTTTGTACTAATATCTTTGTGTTTACAGTCAAATTAATTCTAAT
TATCTCTCTAACAGCCTTGTATCGTATATGCAAATATGAAGGAATCATGGGAAATAGGCCCTCGGTACCT
TAATTAACCAAACTGGATCTCTGCTGTCCCTGTAATAAACCCGAAAATTTTGAATTTTTGTAATTTGTTT
TTGTAATTCTTTAGTTTGTATGTCTGTTGCTATTATGTCTACTATTCTTTCCCCTGCACTGTACCCCCCA
ATCCCCCCTTTTCTTTTAAAATTGTGGATGAATACTGCCATTTGTCTGCAGAATTGGCGCACGCAGTGCC
GATCCGTTCACTAATCGAATGGATCTGTCTCTGTCTCTCTCTCCACCTTCTTCTTCTATTCCTTCGGGCC
TGTCGGGTCCCCTCGGGGTTGGGAGGTGGGTCTGAAACGATAATGGTGAATATCCCTGCCTAACTCTATT
CACTATAGAAAGTACAGCAAAAACTATTCTTAAACCTACC
Features (pLannotate 1.2.2; 34 found; start..end, strand, type, name):
    298..531     -  misc_feature   RRE: The Rev response element (RRE) of HIV-1 allows for Rev-dependent mRNA export from the nucleus to the cytoplasm.
    677..1040    -  CDS            HIV-1 gag (fragment): gag protein from human immunodeficiency virus 1; gag
   1024..1149    -  misc_feature   HIV-1 Ψ: packaging signal of human immunodeficiency virus type 1
   1196..1376    -  LTR            5' LTR (truncated): truncated 5' long terminal repeat (LTR) from HIV-1
   1394..1593    -  promoter       CMV promoter: human cytomegalovirus (CMV) immediate early promoter
   1594..1973    -  enhancer       CMV enhancer: human cytomegalovirus immediate early enhancer
   2128..2180    +  misc_feature   bom (fragment): basis of mobility region from pBR322
   2239..2343    +  promoter       AmpR promoter: bla
   2344..3204    +  CDS            AmpR: β-lactamase; bla; confers resistance to ampicillin, carbenicillin, and related antibiotics
   3375..3963    +  rep_origin     ori: high-copy-number ColE1/pMB1/pBR322/pUC origin of replication
   4146..4238    +  CDS            lacI (fragment): lac repressor; lacI; The lac repressor binds to the lac operator to inhibit transcription in E. coli. This inhibition can be relieved by adding lactose or isopropyl-β-D-thiogalactopyranoside (IPTG).
   4251..4272    +  protein_bind   CAP binding site: CAP binding activates transcription in the presence of cAMP. E. coli catabolite activator protein
   4287..4317    +  promoter       lac promoter: promoter for the E. coli lac operon
   4321..4343    +  protein_bind   lac operator (fragment): The lac repressor binds to the lac operator to inhibit transcription in E. coli. This inhibition can be relieved by adding lactose or isopropyl-β-D-thiogalactopyranoside (IPTG). lac repressor encoded by lacI
   4414..4535    -  polyA_signal   SV40 poly(A) signal: SV40 polyadenylation signal
   4530..4655    -  CDS            ble (fragment): BLE_KLEPN - Experimental evidence at protein level: Swiss-Prot protein existence level 1. Binding protein with a strong affinity to the bleomycin family of antibiotics. Binds to CL990; an antimitotic-antibiotic compound. From Klebsiella pneumoniae.
   4665..5039    -  CDS            BleoR: antibiotic-binding protein; Sh ble from Streptoalloteichus hindustanus; confers resistance to bleomycin, phleomycin, and Zeocin™
   5058..5105    -  promoter       EM7 promoter: synthetic bacterial promoter&nbsp
   5153..5482    -  promoter       SV40 promoter: SV40 enhancer and early promoter
   5496..5924    -  rep_origin     f1 ori (sequence partly withheld): f1 bacteriophage origin of replication; arrow indicates direction of (+) strand synthesis
   5945..5966    -  promoter       SV40 promoter (fragment): SV40 enhancer and early promoter
   5970..6194    -  polyA_signal   bGH poly(A) signal: bovine growth hormone polyadenylation signal
   6226..6459    -  LTR            3' LTR (ΔU3): self-inactivating 3' long terminal repeat (LTR) from HIV-1
   6461..6480    -  misc_feature   cPPT/CTS (fragment): central polypurine tract and central termination sequence of HIV-1
   6531..7119    -  misc_feature   WPRE: woodchuck hepatitis virus posttranscriptional regulatory element
   7122..7143    -  misc_feature   MCS (fragment): pBluescript multiple cloning site
   7144..7542    -  CDS            BSD: blasticidin S deaminase; Aspergillus terreus BSD; confers resistance to blasticidin
   7681..11784   -  CDS            Cas9: Cas9 (Csn1) endonuclease from the Streptococcus pyogenes Type II CRISPR/Cas system generates RNA-guided double strand breaks in DNA
  11809..12020   -  promoter       EF-1α core promoter: core promoter for human elongation factor EF-1α
  12046..12064   -  CDS            small t antigen (fragment): SV40 (simian virus 40) small t antigen
  12082..12157   -  misc_RNA       gRNA scaffold: guide RNA scaffold for the Streptococcus pyogenes CRISPR/Cas9 system
  12187..12427   -  promoter       U6 promoter: RNA polymerase III promoter for human U6 snRNA
  12478..12595   -  misc_feature   cPPT/CTS: central polypurine tract and central termination sequence of HIV-1
  12645..12745   -  CDS            Rev (fragment): human immunodeficiency virus 1 (HIV-1) Rev protein; rev; enhances nuclear export of unspliced and incompletely spliced viral mRNAs
