[The description below was written by a language model from this plasmid's Addgene catalogue record and pLannotate feature annotations shown in this document.]
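Description:
lentiCRISPR v2-sgPlscr3-2# is an all-in-one lentiviral CRISPR/Cas9 knockout vector built on the lentiCRISPRv2 backbone and carrying a single guide RNA against mouse Plscr3. It is propagated in E. coli through a high-copy ColE1/pUC-type origin with ampicillin selection (AmpR), and the recombination-deficient growth strain listed suits its repeated LTR sequences. The backbone outside the viral cassette also contains an f1 origin and an SV40/EM7-driven BleoR (Zeocin resistance) cassette, which is not packaged into virus.

The transfer cassette has a self-inactivating HIV-1 design. A CMV enhancer/promoter fused to a truncated 5' LTR drives genomic RNA production in packaging cells, followed by the Ψ packaging signal with a gag fragment, the RRE for Rev-dependent nuclear export, and a cPPT/CTS. The cassette ends with WPRE to enhance transcript expression and a ΔU3 3' LTR. Two expression units sit between these elements. The human U6 Pol III promoter transcribes the 20-nt Plscr3 spacer fused to the S. pyogenes gRNA scaffold. The EF-1α core promoter drives S. pyogenes Cas9, followed by a blasticidin S deaminase (BSD) coding sequence. The linker joining Cas9 and BSD is not annotated in the feature table. The original lentiCRISPRv2 is generally known as a puromycin-selectable vector, but both the catalogue entry and the sequence annotation indicate blasticidin selection here.

After packaging with helper plasmids and transduction, integrated copies co-express Cas9 and the guide, so blasticidin-resistant mouse cells with disrupted Plscr3 can be selected. The "2#" in the name suggests it is one of several guides for this gene. The associated study examined gasdermin D permeabilization of mitochondrial membranes during pyroptosis.
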