Addgene plasmid #234772: lentiCRISPR v2-sgPlscr3-2#
Purpose: knockout Plscr3
Depositing lab: Judy Lieberman. Depositing organization: Boston Children's Hospital. Publication: Gasdermin D permeabilization of mitochondrial inner and outer membranes accelerates and enhances pyroptosis. Miao R, Jiang C, Chang WY, Zhang H, An J, Ho F, Chen P, Zhang H, Junqueira C, Amgalan D, Liang FG, Zhang J, Evavold CL, Hafner-Bratkovic I, Zhang Z, Fontana P, Xia S, Waldeck-Weiermair M, Pan Y, Michel T, Bar-Peled L, Wu H, Kagan JC, Kitsis RN, Zhang P, Liu X, Lieberman J. Immunity. 2023 Nov 14;56(11):2523-2541.e8. doi: 10.1016/j.immuni.2023.10.004. Epub 2023 Nov 3. PubMed 37924812.
Backbone
  Vector backbone: lentiCRISPRv2
  Backbone manufacturer: Feng Zhang, Addgene plasmid #52961
  Vector type: Lentiviral
  Selectable markers: Blasticidin
Growth in bacteria
  Bacterial resistance: Ampicillin, 100 μg/mL
  Growth temperature: 37°C
  Growth strain: NEB Stable
  Copy number: Unknown
Gene/Insert
  Gene/Insert name: Plscr3
  gRNA/shRNA sequence: TCC GCT AGG CGG ATT CGA AA
  Species: M. musculus (mouse)
  Entrez Gene: Plscr3 (a.k.a. 2210403O21Rik, 2610037N06Rik, ESTM3)
Terms and licenses: Academic/Nonprofit Terms; Industry Terms: Not Available to Industry
How to cite: lentiCRISPR v2-sgPlscr3-2# was a gift from Judy Lieberman (Addgene plasmid # 234772 ; http://n2t.net/addgene:234772 ; RRID:Addgene_234772)
